>Addgene plasmid #205639 | pKM-U6-reRNA-hsRUNX | addgene full sequence | sequence record 412882 | Addgene NGS Result
CCACCTAAATTGTAAGCGTTAATATTTTGTTAAAATTCGCGTTAAATTTTTGTTAAATCAGCTCATTTTT
TAACCAATAGGCCGAAATCGGCAAAATCCCTTATAAATCAAAAGAATAGACCGAGATAGGGT
[37 nt withheld, positions 133-169]
AAAGAACGTGGACTCCAACGTCAAAGG
[49 nt withheld, positions 197-245]
T
[91 nt withheld, positions 247-337]
G
[52 nt withheld, positions 339-390]
GGCGGGTGTGGT
[59 nt withheld, positions 403-461]
CCCATTCGCCATTCAGGCTGCGCAACTGTTGGGAAGGGCGATCGGTGCGGGCCTCTTCGCTATTACGCCA
GCTGGCGAAAGGGGGATGTGCTGCAAGGCGATTAAGTTGGGTAACGCCAGGGTTTTCCCAGTCACGACGT
TGTAAAACGACGGCCAGTGAGCGCGCGTAATACGACTCACTATAGGGCGAATTGGGTACCGGCATATGGT
TCTTGACAGAGGTGTAAAAAGTACTCAAAAATTTTACTCAAGTGAAAGTACAAGTACTTAGGGAAAATTT
TACTCAATTAAAAGTAAAAGTATCTGGCTAGAATCTTACTTGAGTAAAAGTAAAAAAGTACTCCATTAAA
ATTGTACTTGAGTATTAAGGAAGTAAAAGTAAAAGCAAGAAAGATCGATCTCGAAGGATCTGGAGGCCAC
CATGGTGTCGATAACTTCGTATAGCATACATTATACGAAGTTATCGATAGTCCAGTGTGGTGGAATTGCC
CTTGGCCGGCCATAACTTCGTATAGGATACTTTATACGAAGTTATGGTACCGGCGCGCATGTGAGGGCCT
ATTTCCCATGATTCCTTCATATTTGCATATACGATACAAGGCTGTTAGAGAGATAATTGGAATTAATTTG
ACTGTAAACACAAAGATATTAGTACAAAATACGTGACGTAGAAAGTAATAATTTCTTGGGTAGTTTGCAG
TTTTAAAATTATGTTTTAAAATGGACTATCATATGCTTACCGTAACTTGAAAGTATTTCGATTTCTTGGC
TTTATATATCTTGTGGAAAGGACGAAACACCGATTCAAGAATCCCGAAGTGAAGAATCTTGCCGTCCGTA
CATGGACTTGCCCGAACTGTGGGGAAACCCATGACCGAGACGAGAACGCTGCGCTGAACATTCGGCGTGA
AGCGTTGGTGGCTGCGGGAATCTCAGACACCTTAAACGCTCATGGAGGCTATGTCAGACCTGCTTCGGCG
GGCAATGGTCTGCGAAGTGAGAATCACGCGACTTTAGTCGTGTGAGGTTCAAATTGATGGCTACATATCA
GAGGCCGGCATGGTCCCAGCCTCCTCGCTGGCGCCGGCTGGGCAACATGCTTCGGCATGGCGAATGGGAC
TTTTTTGGTACCAGGTACGGCCGCTTCGAGCAGACATGATAAGATACATTGATGAGTTTGGACAAACCAC
AACTAGAATGCAGTGAAAAAAATGCTTTATTTGTGAAATTTGTGATGCTATTGCTTTATTTGTAACCATT
ATAAGCTGCAATAAACAAGTTAACAACAACAATTGCATTCATTTTATGTTTCAGGTTCAGGGGGAGATGT
GGGAGGTTTTTTAAAGCAAGTAAAACCTCTACAAATGTGGTAAAATCGCGAAGGTCGACGGTATACAGAC
ATGATAAGATACATTGATGAGTTTGGACAAACCACAACTAGAATGCAGTGAAAAAAATGCTTTATTTGTG
AAATTTGTGATGCTATTGCTTTATTTGTAACCATTATAAGCTGCAATAAACAAGTTGGGGTGGGCGAAGA
ACTCCAGCATGAGATCCCCGCGCTGGAGGATCATCCAGCCGGCGTCCCGGAAAACGATTCCGAAGCCCAA
CCTTTCATAGAAGGCGGCGGTGGAATCGAAATCTCGTAGCACGTGCTATTCCTTTGCCCTCGGACGAGTG
CTGGGGCGTCGGTTTCCACTATCGGCGAGTACTTCTACACAGCCATCGGTCCAGACGGCCGCGCTTCTGC
GGGCGATTTGTGTACGCCCGACAGTCCCGGCTCCGGATCGGACGATTGCGTCGCATCGACCCTGCGCCCA
AGCTGCATCATCGAAATTGCCGTCAACCAAGCTCTGATAGAGTTGGTCAAGACCAATGCGGAGCATATAC
GCCCGGAGCCGCGGCGATCCTGCAAGCTCCGGATGCCTCCGCTCGAAGTAGCGCGTCTGCTGCTCCATAC
AAGCCAACCACGGCCTCCAGAAGAAGATGTTGGCGACCTCGTATTGGGAATCCCCGAACATCGCCTCGCT
CCAGTCAATGACCGCTGTTATGCGGCCATTGTCCGTCAGGACATTGTTGGAGCCGAAATCCGCGTGCACG
AGGTGCCGGACTTCGGGGCAGTCCTCGGCCCAAAGCATCAGCTCATCGAGAGCCTGCGCGACGGACGCAC
TGACGGTGTCGTCCATCACAGTTTGCCAGTGATACACATGGGGATCAGCAATCGCGCATATGAAATCACG
CCATGTAGTGTATTGACCGATTCCTTGCGGTCCGAATGGGCCGAACCCGCTCGTCTGGCTAAGATCGGCC
GCAGCGATCGCATCCATGGCCTCCGCGACCGGCTGCAGAACAGCGGGCAGTTCGGTTTCAGGCAGGTCTT
GCAACGTGACACCCTGTGCACGGCGGGAGATGCAATAGGTCAGGCTCTCGCTGAATTCCCCAATGTCAAG
CACTTCCGGAATCGGGAGCGCGGCCGATGCAAAGTGCCGATAAACATAACGATCTTTGTAGAAACCATCG
GCGCAGCTATTTACCCGCAGGACATATCCACGCCCTCCTACATCGAAGCTGAAAGCACGAGATTCTTCGC
CCTCCGAGAGCTGCATCAGGTCGGAGACGCTGTCGAACTTTTCGATCAGAAACTTCTCGACAGACGTCGC
GGTGAGTTCAGGCTTTTTCATCACGTGCTGATCAGATCCGAAAATGGATATACAAGCTCCCGGGAGCTTT
TTGCAAAAGCCTAGGCCTCCAAAAAAGCCTCCTCACTACTTCTGGAATAGCTCAGAGGCAGAGGCGGCCT
CGGCCTCTGCATAAATAAAAAAAATTAGTCAGCCATGGGGCGGAGAATGGGCGGAACTGGGCGGAGTTAG
GGGCGGGATGGGCGGAGTTAGGGGCGGGACTATGGTTGCTGACTAATTGAGATGCATGCTTTGCATACTT
CTGCCTGCTGGGGAGCCTGGGGACTTTCCACACCCTAACTGACACACATTCCACAGAATTCAAGTGATCT
CCAAAAAATAAGTACTTTTTGACTGTAAATAAAATTGTAAGGAGTAAAAAGTACTTTTTTTTCTAAAAAA
ATGTAATTAAGTAAAAGTAAAAGTATTGATTTTTAATTGTACTCAAGTAAAGTAAAAATCCCCAAAAATA
ATACTTAAGTACAGTAATCAAGTAAAATTACTCAAGTACTTTACACCTCTGGTTCTTGACCCCCTACCTT
CAGCAAGCCCAGCAGATCCGAGCTCCAGCTTTTGTTCCCTTTAGTGAGGGTTAATTGCGCGCTTGGCGTA
ATCATGGTCATAGCTGTTTCCTGTGTGAAATTGTTATCCGCTCACAATTCCACACAACATACGAGCCGGA
AGCATAAAGTGTAAAGCCTGGGGTGCCTAATGAGTGAGCTAACTCACATTAATTGCGTTGCGCTCACTGC
CCGCTTTCCAGTCGGGAAACCTGTCGTGCCAGCTGCATTAATGAATCGGCCAACGCGCGGGGAGAGGCGG
TTTGCGTATTGGGCGCTCTTCCGCTTCCTCGCTCACTGACTCGCTGCGCTCGGTCGTTCGGCTGCGGCGA
GCGGTATCAGCTCACTCAAAGGCGGTAATACGGTTATCCACAGAATCAGGGGATAACGCAGGAAAGAACA
TGTGAGCAAAAGGCCAGCAAAAGGCCAGGAACCGTAAAAAGGCCGCGTTGCTGGCGTTTTTCCATAGGCT
CCGCCCCCCTGACGAGCATCACAAAAATCGACGCTCAAGTCAGAGGTGGCGAAACCCGACAGGACTATAA
AGATACCAGGCGTTTCCCCCTGGAAGCTCCCTCGTGCGCTCTCCTGTTCCGACCCTGCCGCTTACCGGAT
ACCTGTCCGCCTTTCTCCCTTCGGGAAGCGTGGCGCTTTCTCATAGCTCACGCTGTAGGTATCTCAGTTC
GGTGTAGGTCGTTCGCTCCAAGCTGGGCTGTGTGCACGAACCCCCCGTTCAGCCCGACCGCTGCGCCTTA
TCCGGTAACTATCGTCTTGAGTCCAACCCGGTAAGACACGACTTATCGCCACTGGCAGCAGCCACTGGTA
ACAGGATTAGCAGAGCGAGGTATGTAGGCGGTGCTACAGAGTTCTTGAAGTGGTGGCCTAACTACGGCTA
CACTAGAAGAACAGTATTTGGTATCTGCGCTCTGCTGAAGCCAGTTACCTTCGGAAAAAGAGTTGGTAGC
TCTTGATCCGGCAAACAAACCACCGCTGGTAGCGGTGGTTTTTTTGTTTGCAAGCAGCAGATTACGCGCA
GAAAAAAAGGATCTCAAGAAGATCCTTTGATCTTTTCTACGGGGTCTGACGCTCAGTGGAACGAAAACTC
ACGTTAAGGGATTTTGGTCATGAGATTATCAAAAAGGATCTTCACCTAGATCCTTTTAAATTAAAAATGA
AGTTTTAAATCAATCTAAAGTATATATGAGTAAACTTGGTCTGACAGTTACCAATGCTTAATCAGTGAGG
CACCTATCTCAGCGATCTGTCTATTTCGTTCATCCATAGTTGCCTGACTCCCCGTCGTGTAGATAACTAC
GATACGGGAGGGCTTACCATCTGGCCCCAGTGCTGCAATGATACCGCGAGACCCACGCTCACCGGCTCCA
GATTTATCAGCAATAAACCAGCCAGCCGGAAGGGCCGAGCGCAGAAGTGGTCCTGCAACTTTATCCGCCT
CCATCCAGTCTATTAATTGTTGCCGGGAAGCTAGAGTAAGTAGTTCGCCAGTTAATAGTTTGCGCAACGT
TGTTGCCATTGCTACAGGCATCGTGGTGTCACGCTCGTCGTTTGGTATGGCTTCATTCAGCTCCGGTTCC
CAACGATCAAGGCGAGTTACATGATCCCCCATGTTGTGCAAAAAAGCGGTTAGCTCCTTCGGTCCTCCGA
TCGTTGTCAGAAGTAAGTTGGCCGCAGTGTTATCACTCATGGTTATGGCAGCACTGCATAATTCTCTTAC
TGTCATGCCATCCGTAAGATGCTTTTCTGTGACTGGTGAGTACTCAACCAAGTCATTCTGAGAATAGTGT
ATGCGGCGACCGAGTTGCTCTTGCCCGGCGTCAATACGGGATAATACCGCGCCACATAGCAGAACTTTAA
AAGTGCTCATCATTGGAAAACGTTCTTCGGGGCGAAAACTCTCAAGGATCTTACCGCTGTTGAGATCCAG
TTCGATGTAACCCACTCGTGCACCCAACTGATCTTCAGCATCTTTTACTTTCACCAGCGTTTCTGGGTGA
GCAAAAACAGGAAGGCAAAATGCCGCAAAAAAGGGAATAAGGGCGACACGGAAATGTTGAATACTCATAC
TCTTCCTTTTTCAATATTATTGAAGCATTTATCAGGGTTATTGTCTCATGAGCGGATACATATTTGAATG
TATTTAGAAAAATAAACAAATAGGGGTTCCGCGCACATTTCCCCGAAAAGTG
Features (pLannotate 1.2.2; 21 found; start..end, strand, type, name):
      7..461     -  rep_origin     f1 ori (sequence partly withheld): f1 bacteriophage origin of replication; arrow indicates direction of (+) strand synthesis
    466..621     -  CDS            lacZα (fragment): LacZα fragment of β-galactosidase; lacZ fragment
    629..647     +  promoter       T7 promoter: promoter for bacteriophage T7 RNA polymerase
    892..925     +  protein_bind   loxP: Cre-mediated recombination occurs in the 8-bp core sequence (GCATACAT). Cre recombinase
    963..996     +  protein_bind   lox2272: Cre-mediated recombination occurs in the 8-bp core sequence (GGATACTT). lox2272 sites are compatible with each other, but incompatible with loxP or loxN sites (Lee and Saito, 1988). Cre recombinase
   1014..1254    +  promoter       U6 promoter: RNA polymerase III promoter for human U6 snRNA
   1428..1499    -  CDS            pckA (fragment): PCKA_DEIRA - Protein inferred from homology: Swiss-Prot protein existence level 3. Involved in the gluconeogenesis. Catalyzes the conversion of oxaloacetate (OAA) to phosphoenolpyruvate (PEP) through direct phosphoryl transfer between the nucleoside triphosphate and OAA. From Deinococcus radiodurans (strain ATCC 13939 / DSM 20539 / JCM 16871 / LMG 4051 / NBRC 15346 / NCIMB 9279 / R1 / VKM B-1422).
   1621..1742    -  polyA_signal   SV40 poly(A) signal: SV40 polyadenylation signal
   1765..1833    -  CDS            large T antigen (fragment): large T antigen from SV40 (simian virus 40)
   1866..1987    -  polyA_signal   SV40 poly(A) signal: SV40 polyadenylation signal
   1982..2107    -  CDS            ble (fragment): BLE_KLEPN - Experimental evidence at protein level: Swiss-Prot protein existence level 1. Binding protein with a strong affinity to the bleomycin family of antibiotics. Binds to CL990; an antimitotic-antibiotic compound. From Klebsiella pneumoniae.
   2117..3142    -  CDS            HygR: aminoglycoside phosphotransferase from E. coli; aph(4)-Ia; confers resistance to hygromycin
   3199..3409    -  promoter       SV40 promoter: SV40 early promoter
   3719..3737    -  promoter       T3 promoter: promoter for bacteriophage T3 RNA polymerase
   3782..3798    -  protein_bind   lac operator: The lac repressor binds to the lac operator to inhibit transcription in E. coli. This inhibition can be relieved by adding lactose or isopropyl-β-D-thiogalactopyranoside (IPTG). lac repressor encoded by lacI
   3806..3836    -  promoter       lac promoter: promoter for the E. coli lac operon
   3851..3872    -  protein_bind   CAP binding site: CAP binding activates transcription in the presence of cAMP. E. coli catabolite activator protein
   3885..3977    -  CDS            lacI (fragment): lac repressor; lacI; The lac repressor binds to the lac operator to inhibit transcription in E. coli. This inhibition can be relieved by adding lactose or isopropyl-β-D-thiogalactopyranoside (IPTG).
   4160..4748    -  rep_origin     ori: high-copy-number ColE1/pMB1/pBR322/pUC origin of replication
   4919..5779    -  CDS            AmpR: β-lactamase; bla; confers resistance to ampicillin, carbenicillin, and related antibiotics
   5780..5884    -  promoter       AmpR promoter: bla
