[The description below was written by a language model from this plasmid's Addgene catalogue record and pLannotate feature annotations shown in this document.]
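Description:
pKM-U6-reRNA-hsRUNX is a mammalian expression plasmid that produces a guide RNA for the TnpB genome-editing system, directed against the human RUNX1 locus. It derives from the acceptor backbone pKM-U6-reRNA-acceptor-2xBbsI, whose name indicates a pair of BbsI sites for inserting a target-specific guide segment by restriction cloning; the exact cloning sites are not recorded. The human U6 promoter, an RNA polymerase III promoter suited to small non-coding RNAs, drives the reRNA (the right-end element RNA, also called omegaRNA, that directs the ISDra2 TnpB nuclease to its target). The reRNA scaffold itself is not annotated. However, a short fragment downstream of U6 matches a Deinococcus radiodurans pckA gene. This probably reflects the Deinococcus origin of the ISDra2-derived scaffold rather than a functional coding sequence. The plasmid carries no nuclease gene, so TnpB would have to be supplied separately.

The backbone is a pBluescript-like cloning vector with a high-copy ColE1/pUC origin, ampicillin resistance for selection in E. coli, an f1 origin, lacZα and lac regulatory remnants, and flanking T7 and T3 promoters. On the opposite strand, an SV40 early promoter drives a hygromycin resistance gene followed by SV40 polyadenylation signals, which would allow selection of transfected mammalian cells. Small ble and large T antigen fragments nearby look like cloning remnants. Single loxP and lox2272 sites sit just upstream of the U6 promoter. No partner sites are annotated and the record does not explain their role. The construct accompanies work on an enhanced ISDra2 TnpB editor and predicted omegaRNA activity, and it serves as a guide for editing at RUNX1 in human cells.
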