Addgene plasmid #205639: pKM-U6-reRNA-hsRUNX
Purpose: reRNA guide targeting Homo sapiens RUNX
Depositing lab: Gerald Schwank. Depositing organization: University of Zurich. Publication: Effective genome editing with an enhanced ISDra2 TnpB system and deep learning-predicted omegaRNAs. Marquart KF, Mathis N, Mollaysa A, Muller S, Kissling L, Rothgangl T, Schmidheini L, Kulcsar PI, Allam A, Kaufmann MM, Matsushita M, Haenggi T, Cathomen T, Kopf M, Krauthammer M, Schwank G. Nat Methods. 2024 Sep 23. doi: 10.1038/s41592-024-02418-z. PubMed 39313558.
Backbone
  Vector backbone: pKM-U6-reRNA-acceptor-2xBbsI
  Vector type: Mammalian Expression
Growth in bacteria
  Bacterial resistance: Ampicillin, 100 μg/mL
  Growth temperature: 37°C
  Growth strain: NEB Stable
  Copy number: Unknown
Gene/Insert
  Gene/Insert name: reRNA-hsRUNX
  gRNA/shRNA sequence: attgatggctacatatcaga
  Species: H. sapiens (human)
  Entrez Gene: RUNX1 (a.k.a. AML1, AML1-EVI-1, AMLCR1, CBF2alpha, CBFA2, EVI-1, PEBP2aB, PEBP2alpha)
  Promoter: U6
  Cloning method: Restriction Enzyme; 5′ cloning site unknown (unknown if destroyed)
Terms and licenses: Academic/Nonprofit Terms; Industry Terms: Not Available to Industry
How to cite: pKM-U6-reRNA-hsRUNX was a gift from Gerald Schwank (Addgene plasmid # 205639 ; http://n2t.net/addgene:205639 ; RRID:Addgene_205639)
